>Addgene plasmid #86623 | pmCherry-Akt2(WT) | addgene full sequence | sequence record 173573 | Addgene NGS Result
ATCAAAGGATCTTCTTGAGATCCTTTTTTTCTGCGCGTAATCTGCTGCTTGCAAACAAAAAAACCACCGC
TACCAGCGGTGGTTTGTTTGCCGGATCAAGAGCTACCAACTCTTTTTCCGAAGGTAACTGGCTTCAGCAG
AGCGCAGATACCAAATACTGTTCTTCTAGTGTAGCCGTAGTTAGGCCACCACTTCAAGAACTCTGTAGCA
CCGCCTACATACCTCGCTCTGCTAATCCTGTTACCAGTGGCTGCTGCCAGTGGCGATAAGTCGTGTCTTA
CCGGGTTGGACTCAAGACGATAGTTACCGGATAAGGCGCAGCGGTCGGGCTGAACGGGGGGTTCGTGCAC
ACAGCCCAGCTTGGAGCGAACGACCTACACCGAACTGAGATACCTACAGCGTGAGCTATGAGAAAGCGCC
ACGCTTCCCGAAGGGAGAAAGGCGGACAGGTATCCGGTAAGCGGCAGGGTCGGAACAGGAGAGCGCACGA
GGGAGCTTCCAGGGGGAAACGCCTGGTATCTTTATAGTCCTGTCGGGTTTCGCCACCTCTGACTTGAGCG
TCGATTTTTGTGATGCTCGTCAGGGGGGCGGAGCCTATGGAAAAACGCCAGCAACGCGGCCTTTTTACGG
TTCCTGGCCTTTTGCTGGCCTTTTGCTCACATGTTCTTTCCTGCGTTATCCCCTGATTCTGTGGATAACC
GTATTACCGCCATGCATTAGTTATTAATAGTAATCAATTACGGGGTCATTAGTTCATAGCCCATATATGG
AGTTCCGCGTTACATAACTTACGGTAAATGGCCCGCCTGGCTGACCGCCCAACGACCCCCGCCCATTGAC
GTCAATAATGACGTATGTTCCCATAGTAACGCCAATAGGGACTTTCCATTGACGTCAATGGGTGGAGTAT
TTACGGTAAACTGCCCACTTGGCAGTACATCAAGTGTATCATATGCCAAGTACGCCCCCTATTGACGTCA
ATGACGGTAAATGGCCCGCCTGGCATTATGCCCAGTACATGACCTTATGGGACTTTCCTACTTGGCAGTA
CATCTACGTATTAGTCATCGCTATTACCATGGTGATGCGGTTTTGGCAGTACATCAATGGGCGTGGATAG
CGGTTTGACTCACGGGGATTTCCAAGTCTCCACCCCATTGACGTCAATGGGAGTTTGTTTTGGCACCAAA
ATCAACGGGACTTTCCAAAATGTCGTAACAACTCCGCCCCATTGACGCAAATGGGCGGTAGGCGTGTACG
GTGGGAGGTCTATATAAGCAGAGCTGGTTTAGTGAACCGTCAGATCCGCTAGCGCTACCGGTCGCCACCA
TGGTGAGCAAGGGCGAGGAGGATAACATGGCCATCATCAAGGAGTTCATGCGCTTCAAGGTGCACATGGA
GGGCTCCGTGAACGGCCACGAGTTCGAGATCGAGGGCGAGGGCGAGGGCCGCCCCTACGAGGGCACCCAG
ACCGCCAAGCTGAAGGTGACCAAGGGTGGCCCCCTGCCCTTCGCCTGGGACATCCTGTCCCCTCAGTTCA
TGTACGGCTCCAAGGCCTACGTGAAGCACCCCGCCGACATCCCCGACTACTTGAAGCTGTCCTTCCCCGA
GGGCTTCAAGTGGGAGCGCGTGATGAACTTCGAGGACGGCGGCGTGGTGACCGTGACCCAGGACTCCTCC
CTGCAGGACGGCGAGTTCATCTACAAGGTGAAGCTGCGCGGCACCAACTTCCCCTCCGACGGCCCCGTAA
TGCAGAAGAAGACCATGGGCTGGGAGGCCTCCTCCGAGCGGATGTACCCCGAGGACGGCGCCCTGAAGGG
CGAGATCAAGCAGAGGCTGAAGCTGAAGGACGGCGGCCACTACGACGCTGAGGTCAAGACCACCTACAAG
GCCAAGAAGCCCGTGCAGCTGCCCGGCGCCTACAACGTCAACATCAAGTTGGACATCACCTCCCACAACG
AGGACTACACCATCGTGGAACAGTACGAACGCGCCGAGGGCCGCCACTCCACCGGCGGCATGGACGAGCT
GTACAAGTCCGGACTCAGATCTCGAGCTATGAATGAGGTGTCTGTCATCAAAGAAGGCTGGCTCCACAAG
CGTGGTGAATACATCAAGACCTGGAGGCCACGGTACTTCCTGCTGAAGAGCGACGGCTCCTTCATTGGGT
ACAAGGAGAGGCCCGAGGCCCCTGATCAGACTCTACCCCCCTTAAACAACTTCTCCGTAGCAGAATGCCA
GCTGATGAAGACCGAGAGGCCGCGACCCAACACCTTTGTCATACGCTGCCTGCAGTGGACCACAGTCATC
GAGAGGACCTTCCACGTGGATTCTCCAGACGAGAGGGAGGAGTGGATGCGGGCCATCCAGATGGTCGCCA
ACAGCCTCAAGCAGCGGGCCCCAGGCGAGGACCCCATGGACTACAAGTGTGGCTCCCCCAGTGACTCCTC
CACGACTGAGGAGATGGAAGTGGCGGTCAGCAAGGCACGGGCTAAAGTGACCATGAATGACTTCGACTAT
CTCAAACTCCTTGGCAAGGGAACCTTTGGCAAAGTCATCCTGGTGCGGGAGAAGGCCACTGGCCGCTACT
ACGCCATGAAGATCCTGCGGAAGGAAGTCATCATTGCCAAGGATGAAGTCGCTCACACAGTCACCGAGAG
CCGGGTCCTCCAGAACACCAGGCACCCGTTCCTCACTGCGCTGAAGTATGCCTTCCAGACCCACGACCGC
CTGTGCTTTGTGATGGAGTATGCCAACGGGGGTGAGCTGTTCTTCCACCTGTCCCGGGAGCGTGTCTTCA
CAGAGGAGCGGGCCCGGTTTTATGGTGCAGAGATTGTCTCGGCTCTTGAGTACTTGCACTCGCGGGACGT
GGTATACCGCGACATCAAGCTGGAAAACCTCATGCTGGACAAAGATGGCCACATCAAGATCACTGACTTT
GGCCTCTGCAAAGAGGGCATCAGTGACGGGGCCACCATGAAAACCTTCTGTGGGACCCCGGAGTACCTGG
CGCCTGAGGTGCTGGAGGACAATGACTATGGCCGGGCCGTGGACTGGTGGGGGCTGGGTGTGGTCATGTA
CGAGATGATGTGCGGCCGCCTGCCCTTCTACAACCAGGACCACGAGCGCCTCTTCGAGCTCATCCTCATG
GAAGAGATCCGCTTCCCGCGCACGCTCAGCCCCGAGGCCAAGTCCCTGCTTGCTGGGCTGCTTAAGAAGG
ACCCCAAGCAGAGGCTTGGTGGGGGGCCCAGCGATGCCAAGGAGGTCATGGAGCACAGGTTCTTCCTCAG
CATCAACTGGCAGGACGTGGTCCAGAAGAAGCTCCTGCCACCCTTCAAACCTCAGGTCACGTCCGAGGTC
GACACAAGGTACTTCGATGATGAATTTACCGCCCAGTCCATCACAATCACACCCCCTGACCGCTATGACA
GCCTGGGCTTACTGGAGCTGGACCAGCGGACCCACTTCCCCCAGTTCTCCTACTCGGCCAGCATCCGCGA
GTGATCTAGATAACTGATCATAATCAGCCATACCACATTTGTAGAGGTTTTACTTGCTTTAAAAAACCTC
CCACACCTCCCCCTGAACCTGAAACATAAAATGAATGCAATTGTTGTTGTTAACTTGTTTATTGCAGCTT
ATAATGGTTACAAATAAAGCAATAGCATCACAAATTTCACAAATAAAGCATTTTTTTCACTGCATTCTAG
TTGTGGTTTGTCCAAACTCATCAATGTATCTTAACGCGTAAATTGTAAGCGTTAATATTTTGTTAAAATT
CGCGTTAAATTTTTGTTAAATCAGCTCATTTTTTAACCAATAGGCCGAAATCGGCAAAATCCCTTATAAA
TCAAAAGAATAGACCGAGATAGGGT
[37 nt withheld, positions 3876-3912]
AAAGAACGTGGACTCCAACGTCAAAGG
[49 nt withheld, positions 3940-3988]
T
[91 nt withheld, positions 3990-4080]
G
[124 nt withheld, positions 4082-4205]
CAGGTGGCACTTTTCGGGGAAATGTGCGCGGAACCCCTATTTGTTTATTTTTCTAAATACATTCAAATAT
GTATCCGCTCATGAGACAATAACCCTGATAAATGCTTCAATAATATTGAAAAAGGAAGAGTCCTGAGGCG
GAAAGAACCAGCTGTGGAATGTGTGTCAGTTAGGGTGTGGAAAGTCCCCAGGCTCCCCAGCAGGCAGAAG
TATGCAAAGCATGCATCTCAATTAGTCAGCAACCAGGTGTGGAAAGTCCCCAGGCTCCCCAGCAGGCAGA
AGTATGCAAAGCATGCATCTCAATTAGTCAGCAACCATAGTCCCGCCCCTAACTCCGCCCATCCCGCCCC
TAACTCCGCCCAGTTCCGCCCATTCTCCGCCCCATGGCTGACTAATTTTTTTTATTTATGCAGAGGCCGA
GGCCGCCTCGGCCTCTGAGCTATTCCAGAAGTAGTGAGGAGGCTTTTTTGGAGGCCTAGGCTTTTGCAAA
GATCGATCAAGAGACAGGATGAGGATCGTTTCGCATGATTGAACAAGATGGATTGCACGCAGGTTCTCCG
GCCGCTTGGGTGGAGAGGCTATTCGGCTATGACTGGGCACAACAGACAATCGGCTGCTCTGATGCCGCCG
TGTTCCGGCTGTCAGCGCAGGGGCGCCCGGTTCTTTTTGTCAAGACCGACCTGTCCGGTGCCCTGAATGA
ACTGCAAGACGAGGCAGCGCGGCTATCGTGGCTGGCCACGACGGGCGTTCCTTGCGCAGCTGTGCTCGAC
GTTGTCACTGAAGCGGGAAGGGACTGGCTGCTATTGGGCGAAGTGCCGGGGCAGGATCTCCTGTCATCTC
ACCTTGCTCCTGCCGAGAAAGTATCCATCATGGCTGATGCAATGCGGCGGCTGCATACGCTTGATCCGGC
TACCTGCCCATTCGACCACCAAGCGAAACATCGCATCGAGCGAGCACGTACTCGGATGGAAGCCGGTCTT
GTCGATCAGGATGATCTGGACGAAGAGCATCAGGGGCTCGCGCCAGCCGAACTGTTCGCCAGGCTCAAGG
CGAGCATGCCCGACGGCGAGGATCTCGTCGTGACCCATGGCGATGCCTGCTTGCCGAATATCATGGTGGA
AAATGGCCGCTTTTCTGGATTCATCGACTGTGGCCGGCTGGGTGTGGCGGACCGCTATCAGGACATAGCG
TTGGCTACCCGTGATATTGCTGAAGAGCTTGGCGGCGAATGGGCTGACCGCTTCCTCGTGCTTTACGGTA
TCGCCGCTCCCGATTCGCAGCGCATCGCCTTCTATCGCCTTCTTGACGAGTTCTTCTGAGCGGGACTCTG
GGGTTCGAAATGACCGACCAAGCGACGCCCAACCTGCCATCACGAGATTTCGATTCCACCGCCGCCTTCT
ATGAAAGGTTGGGCTTCGGAATCGTTTTCCGGGACGCCGGCTGGATGATCCTCCAGCGCGGGGATCTCAT
GCTGGAGTTCTTCGCCCACCCTAGGGGGAGGCTAACTGAAACACGGAAGGAGACAATACCGGAAGGAACC
CGCGCTATGACGGCAATAAAAAGACAGAATAAAACGCACGGTGTTGGGTCGTTTGTTCATAAACGCGGGG
TTCGGTCCCAGGGCTGGCACTCTGTCGATACCCCACCGAGACCCCATTGGGGCCAATACGCCCGCGTTTC
TTCCTTTTCCCCACCCCACCCCCCAAGTTCGGGTGAAGGCCCAGGGCTCGCAGCCAACGTCGGGGCGGCA
GGCCCTGCCATAGCCTCAGGTTACTCATATATACTTTAGATTGATTTAAAACTTCATTTTTAATTTAAAA
GGATCTAGGTGAAGATCCTTTTTGATAATCTCATGACCAAAATCCCTTAACGTGAGTTTTCGTTCCACTG
AGCGTCAGACCCCGTAGAAAAG
Features (pLannotate 1.2.2; 15 found; start..end, strand, type, name):
     15..603     +  rep_origin     ori: high-copy-number ColE1/pMB1/pBR322/pUC origin of replication
    778..1081    +  enhancer       CMV enhancer: human cytomegalovirus immediate early enhancer
   1082..1285    +  promoter       CMV promoter: human cytomegalovirus (CMV) immediate early promoter
   1330..2037    +  CDS            mCherry: mCherry is a basic (constitutively fluorescent) red fluorescent protein published in 2004, derived from Discosoma sp.. It is reported to be a very rapidly-maturing monomer with low acid sensitivity.
   2038..2058    +  misc_feature   MCS (fragment): multiple cloning site
   2059..3501    +  CDS            AKT2: AKT2_HUMAN - Experimental evidence at protein level: Swiss-Prot protein existence level 1. One of the few specific substrates of AKT2 identified recently is PITX2. Phosphorylation of PITX2 impairs its association with the CCND1 mRNA-stabilizing complex thus shortening the half-life of CCND1. AKT2 seems also to be the principal isoform responsible of the regulation of glucose uptake. Phosphorylates C2CD5 on 'Ser-197' during insulin-stimulated adipocytes. AKT2 is also specifically involved in skeletal muscle differentiation, one of its substrates in this process being ANKRD2. Down-regulation by
   3515..3599    +  CDS            large T antigen (fragment): large T antigen from SV40 (simian virus 40)
   3622..3743    +  polyA_signal   SV40 poly(A) signal: SV40 polyadenylation signal
   3777..4205    -  rep_origin     f1 ori (sequence partly withheld): f1 bacteriophage origin of replication; arrow indicates direction of (+) strand synthesis
   4232..4336    +  promoter       AmpR promoter: bla
   4338..4695    +  promoter       SV40 promoter: SV40 enhancer and early promoter
   4730..5524    +  CDS            NeoR/KanR: aminoglycoside phosphotransferase from Tn5; aph(3')-II (or nptII); confers resistance to neomycin, kanamycin, and G418 (Geneticin®)
   5545..5697    +  CDS            ble (fragment): BLE_KLEPN - Experimental evidence at protein level: Swiss-Prot protein existence level 1. Binding protein with a strong affinity to the bleomycin family of antibiotics. Binds to CL990; an antimitotic-antibiotic compound. From Klebsiella pneumoniae.
   5756..5803    +  polyA_signal   HSV TK poly(A) signal: herpes simplex virus thymidine kinase polyadenylation signal (Cole and Stacy, 1985)
   5894..5910    -  polyA_signal   bGH poly(A) signal (fragment): bovine growth hormone polyadenylation signal
