[The description below was written by a language model from this plasmid's Addgene catalogue record and pLannotate feature annotations shown in this document.]
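Description:
pmCherry-Akt2(WT) is a mammalian expression plasmid of about 6.1 kb built on the pmCherry-C1 backbone, designed to produce wild-type human AKT2 fused to the red fluorescent protein mCherry. It replicates in E. coli from a high-copy ColE1/pUC-type origin and is selected with kanamycin. An f1 bacteriophage origin is also present. The single NeoR/KanR gene (aminoglycoside phosphotransferase from Tn5) is preceded by both a bacterial bla-type promoter and the SV40 enhancer/early promoter and is followed by the HSV TK polyadenylation signal. It therefore confers kanamycin resistance in bacteria, and should also permit G418 selection of transfected mammalian cells.

The expression cassette is driven by the human cytomegalovirus immediate early enhancer and promoter, giving strong constitutive transcription in most mammalian cell lines. The mCherry coding sequence comes first, followed by a short remnant of the multiple cloning site that serves as a linker, and then the AKT2 open reading frame, so the fluorescent tag sits at the N-terminus of the kinase. The transcript is terminated by the SV40 polyadenylation signal. The small annotated fragments of SV40 large T antigen, ble and the bGH poly(A) signal appear to be vestigial backbone sequence or annotation matches rather than functional elements.

AKT2 is a serine/threonine kinase of the Akt/PKB family, noted in the annotation for its role in regulating glucose uptake. The red fusion allows its expression and subcellular distribution to be followed by live-cell fluorescence microscopy. The associated work concerns how phosphoinositide binding restricts Akt activity to cellular membranes. The "WT" designation suggests this construct serves as the wild-type reference, although the record itself lists no mutant counterparts.
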