Addgene plasmid #86623: pmCherry-Akt2(WT)
Purpose: Expresses mCherry-tagged human Akt2(WT)
Depositing lab: Thomas Leonard & Ivan Yudushkin. Publication: PI(3,4,5)P3 Engagement Restricts Akt Activity to Cellular Membranes. Ebner M, Lucic I, Leonard TA, Yudushkin I. Mol Cell. 2017 Feb 2;65(3):416-431.e6. doi: 10.1016/j.molcel.2016.12.028. PubMed 28157504.
Backbone
  Vector backbone: pmCherry-C1
  Vector type: Mammalian Expression
Growth in bacteria
  Bacterial resistance: Kanamycin, 50 μg/mL
  Growth temperature: 37°C
  Growth strain: DH5alpha
  Copy number: High Copy
Gene/Insert
  Gene/Insert name: Akt2
  Species: H. sapiens (human)
  Entrez Gene: AKT2 (a.k.a. HIHGHH, PKBB, PKBBETA, PRKBB, RAC-BETA)
Resource information
  A portion of this plasmid was derived from a plasmid made by: Thomas Leonard, MFPL, Vienna
Terms and licenses: Academic/Nonprofit Terms; Industry Terms: Not Available to Industry
How to cite: pmCherry-Akt2(WT) was a gift from Thomas Leonard & Ivan Yudushkin (Addgene plasmid # 86623 ; http://n2t.net/addgene:86623 ; RRID:Addgene_86623)
